Addgene plasmid #77754: NPR2 gRNA (BRDN0001147043)
Purpose: 3rd generation lentiviral gRNA plasmid targeting human NPR2
Depositing lab: John Doench & David Root. Depositing organization: Broad Institute. Publication: Optimized sgRNA design to maximize activity and minimize off-target effects of CRISPR-Cas9. Doench JG, Fusi N, Sullender M, Hegde M, Vaimberg EW, Donovan KF, Smith I, Tothova Z, Wilen C, Orchard R, Virgin HW, Listgarten J, Root DE. Nat Biotechnol. 2016 Jan 18. doi: 10.1038/nbt.3437. PubMed 26780180.
Backbone
  Vector backbone: lentiGuide-Puro
  Backbone manufacturer: Zhang Lab (Addgene plasmid # 52963)
  Vector type: Mammalian Expression, Lentiviral, CRISPR
  Selectable markers: Puromycin
Growth in bacteria
  Bacterial resistance: Ampicillin, 100 μg/mL
  Growth temperature: 37°C
  Growth strain: DH5alpha
  Copy number: High Copy
Gene/Insert
  Gene/Insert name: NPR2 (alt names: NPR2; NM_003995.3)
  gRNA/shRNA sequence: AATGAGACAATACAGGAAGG
  Species: H. sapiens (human)
  Entrez Gene: NPR2 (a.k.a. AMD1, AMDM, ANPRB, ANPb, ECDM, GC-B, GCB, GUC2B, GUCY2B, NPRB, NPRBi, SNSK)
  Promoter: hU6
  Cloning method: Unknown
  Sequencing primers: 5′ U6-F; 3′ pS2-R
Terms and licenses: Academic/Nonprofit Terms; Industry Terms: Not Available to Industry
Depositor comments: The gRNA was designed to target the following Genbank reference sequence(s): NM_003995.3. Note that this plasmid does NOT contain Cas9. It should be used in conjunction with lentiCas9-Blast (Addgene #52962) or otherwise with cell lines already expressing Cas9. Browse the full kinome gRNA library at http://www.addgene.org/pooled-library/broadgpp-human-kinome/ or visit http://www.broadinstitute.org/rnai/public/ for detailed protocols and information.
How to cite: NPR2 gRNA (BRDN0001147043) was a gift from John Doench & David Root (Addgene plasmid # 77754 ; http://n2t.net/addgene:77754 ; RRID:Addgene_77754)
