[The description below was written by a language model from this plasmid's Addgene catalogue record and pLannotate feature annotations shown in this document.]
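Description:
NPR2 gRNA (BRDN0001147043) is a third-generation lentiviral CRISPR guide plasmid built on the lentiGuide-Puro backbone and designed to target human NPR2, the gene encoding natriuretic peptide receptor 2 (guanylate cyclase B); the guide was designed against the NPR2 reference transcript. It is propagated in E. coli as a high-copy plasmid through a ColE1/pUC-type origin with ampicillin selection from the β-lactamase gene. The backbone also carries an f1 origin, an SV40 origin and poly(A) signal, and residual lac and T7/T3 promoter elements from the parental cloning vector.

The lentiviral transfer cassette begins with an RSV promoter fused to a truncated HIV-1 5' LTR, which makes genomic RNA production in packaging cells Tat-independent. This is followed by the Ψ packaging signal with a gag fragment and the RRE for Rev-dependent nuclear export. A human U6 RNA polymerase III promoter then drives the NPR2-specific spacer joined to the Streptococcus pyogenes Cas9 guide RNA scaffold, with a cPPT/CTS element downstream to aid nuclear import of the viral genome. A separate EF-1α core promoter with its intron A expresses puromycin N-acetyltransferase for selection of transduced mammalian cells, and a WPRE enhances expression of that transcript. The cassette ends in a ΔU3 self-inactivating 3' LTR.

The plasmid does not encode Cas9, so it is meant to be used with a separate Cas9 lentiviral vector or in cells that already express Cas9. It is one member of a human kinome gRNA collection developed alongside optimized sgRNA design rules, and it is suited to knocking out NPR2 in human cells.
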