Features (pLannotate 1.2.2; 29 found; start..end, strand, type, name):
     14..80      +  CDS            small t antigen (fragment): SV40 (simian virus 40) small t antigen
    106..317     +  promoter       EF-1α core promoter: core promoter for human elongation factor EF-1α
    318..1256    +  intron         EF-1α intron A: intron upstream of the start codon of human EF-1α
   1278..1877    +  CDS            PuroR (fragment): puromycin N-acetyltransferase; pac from Streptomyces; confers resistance to puromycin
   1893..2481    +  misc_feature   WPRE: woodchuck hepatitis virus posttranscriptional regulatory element
   2532..2551    +  misc_feature   cPPT/CTS (fragment): central polypurine tract and central termination sequence of HIV-1
   2553..2786    +  LTR            3' LTR (ΔU3): self-inactivating 3' long terminal repeat (LTR) from HIV-1
   2864..2985    +  polyA_signal   SV40 poly(A) signal: SV40 polyadenylation signal
   3025..3160    +  rep_origin     SV40 ori: SV40 origin of replication
   3181..3199    -  promoter       T7 promoter: promoter for bacteriophage T7 RNA polymerase
   3207..3362    +  CDS            lacZα (fragment): LacZα fragment of β-galactosidase; lacZ fragment
   3367..3795    +  rep_origin     f1 ori (sequence partly withheld): f1 bacteriophage origin of replication; arrow indicates direction of (+) strand synthesis
   3848..3952    +  promoter       AmpR promoter: bla
   3953..4813    +  CDS            AmpR: β-lactamase; bla; confers resistance to ampicillin, carbenicillin, and related antibiotics
   4984..5572    +  rep_origin     ori: high-copy-number ColE1/pMB1/pBR322/pUC origin of replication
   5755..5847    +  CDS            lacI (fragment): lac repressor; lacI; The lac repressor binds to the lac operator to inhibit transcription in E. coli. This inhibition can be relieved by adding lactose or isopropyl-β-D-thiogalactopyranoside (IPTG).
   5860..5881    +  protein_bind   CAP binding site: CAP binding activates transcription in the presence of cAMP. E. coli catabolite activator protein
   5896..5926    +  promoter       lac promoter: promoter for the E. coli lac operon
   5934..5950    +  protein_bind   lac operator: The lac repressor binds to the lac operator to inhibit transcription in E. coli. This inhibition can be relieved by adding lactose or isopropyl-β-D-thiogalactopyranoside (IPTG). lac repressor encoded by lacI
   5995..6013    +  promoter       T3 promoter: promoter for bacteriophage T3 RNA polymerase
   6041..6267    +  promoter       RSV promoter: Rous sarcoma virus enhancer/promoter
   6268..6448    +  LTR            5' LTR (truncated): truncated 5' long terminal repeat (LTR) from HIV-1
   6495..6620    +  misc_feature   HIV-1 Ψ: packaging signal of human immunodeficiency virus type 1
   6604..6967    +  CDS            HIV-1 gag (fragment): gag protein from human immunodeficiency virus 1; gag
   7113..7346    +  misc_feature   RRE: The Rev response element (RRE) of HIV-1 allows for Rev-dependent mRNA export from the nucleus to the cytoplasm.
   7723..7749    +  CDS            Rev (fragment): human immunodeficiency virus 1 (HIV-1) Rev protein; rev; enhances nuclear export of unspliced and incompletely spliced viral mRNAs
   7753..7993    +  promoter       U6 promoter: RNA polymerase III promoter for human U6 snRNA
   8023..8098    +  misc_RNA       gRNA scaffold: guide RNA scaffold for the Streptococcus pyogenes CRISPR/Cas9 system
   8154..8271    +  misc_feature   cPPT/CTS: central polypurine tract and central termination sequence of HIV-1
>Addgene plasmid #77754 | NPR2 gRNA (BRDN0001147043) | addgene full sequence | sequence record 188354 | Addgene Assembled Sequence
CCCGGGTGCAAAGATGGATAAAGTTTTAAACAGAGAGGAATCTTTGCAGCTAATGGACCTTCTAGGTCTT
GAAAGGAGTGGGAATTGGCTCCGGTGCCCGTCAGTGGGCAGAGCGCACATCGCCCACAGTCCCCGAGAAG
TTGGGGGGAGGGGTCGGCAATTGATCCGGTGCCTAGAGAAGGTGGCGCGGGGTAAACTGGGAAAGTGATG
TCGTGTACTGGCTCCGCCTTTTTCCCGAGGGTGGGGGAGAACCGTATATAAGTGCAGTAGTCGCCGTGAA
CGTTCTTTTTCGCAACGGGTTTGCCGCCAGAACACAGGTAAGTGCCGTGTGTGGTTCCCGCGGGCCTGGC
CTCTTTACGGGTTATGGCCCTTGCGTGCCTTGAATTACTTCCACCTGGCTGCAGTACGTGATTCTTGATC
CCGAGCTTCGGGTTGGAAGTGGGTGGGAGAGTTCGAGGCCTTGCGCTTAAGGAGCCCCTTCGCCTCGTGC
TTGAGTTGAGGCCTGGCCTGGGCGCTGGGGCCGCCGCGTGCGAATCTGGTGGCACCTTCGCGCCTGTCTC
GCTGCTTTCGATAAGTCTCTAGCCATTTAAAATTTTTGATGACCTGCTGCGACGCTTTTTTTCTGGCAAG
ATAGTCTTGTAAATGCGGGCCAAGATCTGCACACTGGTATTTCGGTTTTTGGGGCCGCGGGCGGCGACGG
GGCCCGTGCGTCCCAGCGCACATGTTCGGCGAGGCGGGGCCTGCGAGCGCGGCCACCGAGAATCGGACGG
GGGTAGTCTCAAGCTGGCCGGCCTGCTCTGGTGCCTGGCCTCGCGCCGCCGTGTATCGCCCCGCCCTGGG
CGGCAAGGCTGGCCCGGTCGGCACCAGTTGCGTGAGCGGAAAGATGGCCGCTTCCCGGCCCTGCTGCAGG
GAGCTCAAAATGGAGGACGCGGCGCTCGGGAGAGCGGGCGGGTGAGTCACCCACACAAAGGAAAAGGGCC
TTTCCGTCCTCAGCCGTCGCTTCATGTGACTCCACGGAGTACCGGGCGCCGTCCAGGCACCTCGATTAGT
TCTCGAGCTTTTGGAGTACGTCGTCTTTAGGTTGGGGGGAGGGGTTTTATGCGATGGAGTTTCCCCACAC
TGAGTGGGTGGAGACTGAAGTTAGGCCAGCTTGGCACTTGATGTAATTCTCCTTGGAATTTGCCCTTTTT
GAGTTTGGATCTTGGTTCATTCTCAAGCCTCAGACAGTGGTTCAAAGTTTTTTTCTTCCATTTCAGGTGT
CGTGACGTACGGCCACCATGACCGAGTACAAGCCCACGGTGCGCCTCGCCACCCGCGACGACGTCCCCAG
GGCCGTACGCACCCTCGCCGCCGCGTTCGCCGACTACCCCGCCACGCGCCACACCGTCGATCCGGACCGC
CACATCGAGCGGGTCACCGAGCTGCAAGAACTCTTCCTCACGCGCGTCGGGCTCGACATCGGCAAGGTGT
GGGTCGCGGACGACGGCGCCGCCGTGGCGGTCTGGACCACGCCGGAGAGCGTCGAAGCGGGGGCGGTGTT
CGCCGAGATCGGCCCGCGCATGGCCGAGTTGAGCGGTTCCCGGCTGGCCGCGCAGCAACAGATGGAAGGC
CTCCTGGCGCCGCACCGGCCCAAGGAGCCCGCGTGGTTCCTGGCCACCGTCGGAGTCTCGCCCGACCACC
AGGGCAAGGGTCTGGGCAGCGCCGTCGTGCTCCCCGGAGTGGAGGCGGCCGAGCGCGCCGGGGTGCCCGC
CTTCCTGGAGACCTCCGCGCCCCGCAACCTCCCCTTCTACGAGCGGCTCGGCTTCACCGTCACCGCCGAC
GTCGAGGTGCCCGAAGGACCGCGCACCTGGTGCATGACCCGCAAGCCCGGTGCCTGAACGCGTTAAGTCG
ACAATCAACCTCTGGATTACAAAATTTGTGAAAGATTGACTGGTATTCTTAACTATGTTGCTCCTTTTAC
GCTATGTGGATACGCTGCTTTAATGCCTTTGTATCATGCTATTGCTTCCCGTATGGCTTTCATTTTCTCC
TCCTTGTATAAATCCTGGTTGCTGTCTCTTTATGAGGAGTTGTGGCCCGTTGTCAGGCAACGTGGCGTGG
TGTGCACTGTGTTTGCTGACGCAACCCCCACTGGTTGGGGCATTGCCACCACCTGTCAGCTCCTTTCCGG
GACTTTCGCTTTCCCCCTCCCTATTGCCACGGCGGAACTCATCGCCGCCTGCCTTGCCCGCTGCTGGACA
GGGGCTCGGCTGTTGGGCACTGACAATTCCGTGGTGTTGTCGGGGAAATCATCGTCCTTTCCTTGGCTGC
TCGCCTGTGTTGCCACCTGGATTCTGCGCGGGACGTCCTTCTGCTACGTCCCTTCGGCCCTCAATCCAGC
GGACCTTCCTTCCCGCGGCCTGCTGCCGGCTCTGCGGCCTCTTCCGCGTCTTCGCCTTCGCCCTCAGACG
AGTCGGATCTCCCTTTGGGCCGCCTCCCCGCGTCGACTTTAAGACCAATGACTTACAAGGCAGCTGTAGA
TCTTAGCCACTTTTTAAAAGAAAAGGGGGGACTGGAAGGGCTAATTCACTCCCAACGAAGACAAGATCTG
CTTTTTGCTTGTACTGGGTCTCTCTGGTTAGACCAGATCTGAGCCTGGGAGCTCTCTGGCTAACTAGGGA
ACCCACTGCTTAAGCCTCAATAAAGCTTGCCTTGAGTGCTTCAAGTAGTGTGTGCCCGTCTGTTGTGTGA
CTCTGGTAACTAGAGATCCCTCAGACCCTTTTAGTCAGTGTGGAAAATCTCTAGCAGTACGTATAGTAGT
TCATGTCATCTTATTATTCAGTATTTATAACTTGCAAAGAAATGAATATCAGAGAGTGAGAGGAACTTGT
TTATTGCAGCTTATAATGGTTACAAATAAAGCAATAGCATCACAAATTTCACAAATAAAGCATTTTTTTC
ACTGCATTCTAGTTGTGGTTTGTCCAAACTCATCAATGTATCTTATCATGTCTGGCTCTAGCTATCCCGC
CCCTAACTCCGCCCATCCCGCCCCTAACTCCGCCCAGTTCCGCCCATTCTCCGCCCCATGGCTGACTAAT
TTTTTTTATTTATGCAGAGGCCGAGGCCGCCTCGGCCTCTGAGCTATTCCAGAAGTAGTGAGGAGGCTTT
TTTGGAGGCCTAGGGACGTACCCAATTCGCCCTATAGTGAGTCGTATTACGCGCGCTCACTGGCCGTCGT
TTTACAACGTCGTGACTGGGAAAACCCTGGCGTTACCCAACTTAATCGCCTTGCAGCACATCCCCCTTTC
GCCAGCTGGCGTAATAGCGAAGAGGCCCGCACCGATCGCCCTTCCCAACAGTTGCGCAGCCTGAATGGCG
AATGGG
[124 nt withheld, positions 3367-3490]
C
[91 nt withheld, positions 3492-3582]
A
[49 nt withheld, positions 3584-3632]
CCTTTGACGTTGGAGTCCACGTTCTTT
[37 nt withheld, positions 3660-3696]
ACCCTATCTCGGTCTATTCTTTTGATTTATAAGGGATTTTGCCGATTTCGGCCTATTGGTTAAAAAATGA
GCTGATTTAACAAAAATTTAACGCGAATTTTAACAAAATATTAACGCTTACAATTTAGGTGGCACTTTTC
GGGGAAATGTGCGCGGAACCCCTATTTGTTTATTTTTCTAAATACATTCAAATATGTATCCGCTCATGAG
ACAATAACCCTGATAAATGCTTCAATAATATTGAAAAAGGAAGAGTATGAGTATTCAACATTTCCGTGTC
GCCCTTATTCCCTTTTTTGCGGCATTTTGCCTTCCTGTTTTTGCTCACCCAGAAACGCTGGTGAAAGTAA
AAGATGCTGAAGATCAGTTGGGTGCACGAGTGGGTTACATCGAACTGGATCTCAACAGCGGTAAGATCCT
TGAGAGTTTTCGCCCCGAAGAACGTTTTCCAATGATGAGCACTTTTAAAGTTCTGCTATGTGGCGCGGTA
TTATCCCGTATTGACGCCGGGCAAGAGCAACTCGGTCGCCGCATACACTATTCTCAGAATGACTTGGTTG
AGTACTCACCAGTCACAGAAAAGCATCTTACGGATGGCATGACAGTAAGAGAATTATGCAGTGCTGCCAT
AACCATGAGTGATAACACTGCGGCCAACTTACTTCTGACAACGATCGGAGGACCGAAGGAGCTAACCGCT
TTTTTGCACAACATGGGGGATCATGTAACTCGCCTTGATCGTTGGGAACCGGAGCTGAATGAAGCCATAC
CAAACGACGAGCGTGACACCACGATGCCTGTAGCAATGGCAACAACGTTGCGCAAACTATTAACTGGCGA
ACTACTTACTCTAGCTTCCCGGCAACAATTAATAGACTGGATGGAGGCGGATAAAGTTGCAGGACCACTT
CTGCGCTCGGCCCTTCCGGCTGGCTGGTTTATTGCTGATAAATCTGGAGCCGGTGAGCGTGGGTCTCGCG
GTATCATTGCAGCACTGGGGCCAGATGGTAAGCCCTCCCGTATCGTAGTTATCTACACGACGGGGAGTCA
GGCAACTATGGATGAACGAAATAGACAGATCGCTGAGATAGGTGCCTCACTGATTAAGCATTGGTAACTG
TCAGACCAAGTTTACTCATATATACTTTAGATTGATTTAAAACTTCATTTTTAATTTAAAAGGATCTAGG
TGAAGATCCTTTTTGATAATCTCATGACCAAAATCCCTTAACGTGAGTTTTCGTTCCACTGAGCGTCAGA
CCCCGTAGAAAAGATCAAAGGATCTTCTTGAGATCCTTTTTTTCTGCGCGTAATCTGCTGCTTGCAAACA
AAAAAACCACCGCTACCAGCGGTGGTTTGTTTGCCGGATCAAGAGCTACCAACTCTTTTTCCGAAGGTAA
CTGGCTTCAGCAGAGCGCAGATACCAAATACTGTTCTTCTAGTGTAGCCGTAGTTAGGCCACCACTTCAA
GAACTCTGTAGCACCGCCTACATACCTCGCTCTGCTAATCCTGTTACCAGTGGCTGCTGCCAGTGGCGAT
AAGTCGTGTCTTACCGGGTTGGACTCAAGACGATAGTTACCGGATAAGGCGCAGCGGTCGGGCTGAACGG
GGGGTTCGTGCACACAGCCCAGCTTGGAGCGAACGACCTACACCGAACTGAGATACCTACAGCGTGAGCT
ATGAGAAAGCGCCACGCTTCCCGAAGGGAGAAAGGCGGACAGGTATCCGGTAAGCGGCAGGGTCGGAACA
GGAGAGCGCACGAGGGAGCTTCCAGGGGGAAACGCCTGGTATCTTTATAGTCCTGTCGGGTTTCGCCACC
TCTGACTTGAGCGTCGATTTTTGTGATGCTCGTCAGGGGGGCGGAGCCTATGGAAAAACGCCAGCAACGC
GGCCTTTTTACGGTTCCTGGCCTTTTGCTGGCCTTTTGCTCACATGTTCTTTCCTGCGTTATCCCCTGAT
TCTGTGGATAACCGTATTACCGCCTTTGAGTGAGCTGATACCGCTCGCCGCAGCCGAACGACCGAGCGCA
GCGAGTCAGTGAGCGAGGAAGCGGAAGAGCGCCCAATACGCAAACCGCCTCTCCCCGCGCGTTGGCCGAT
TCATTAATGCAGCTGGCACGACAGGTTTCCCGACTGGAAAGCGGGCAGTGAGCGCAACGCAATTAATGTG
AGTTAGCTCACTCATTAGGCACCCCAGGCTTTACACTTTATGCTTCCGGCTCGTATGTTGTGTGGAATTG
TGAGCGGATAACAATTTCACACAGGAAACAGCTATGACCATGATTACGCCAAGCGCGCAATTAACCCTCA
CTAAAGGGAACAAAAGCTGGAGCTGCAAGCTTAATGTAGTCTTATGCAATACTCTTGTAGTCTTGCAACA
TGGTAACGATGAGTTAGCAACATGCCTTACAAGGAGAGAAAAAGCACCGTGCATGCCGATTGGTGGAAGT
AAGGTGGTACGATCGTGCCTTATTAGGAAGGCAACAGACGGGTCTGACATGGATTGGACGAACCACTGAA
TTGCCGCATTGCAGAGATATTGTATTTAAGTGCCTAGCTCGATACATAAACGGGTCTCTCTGGTTAGACC
AGATCTGAGCCTGGGAGCTCTCTGGCTAACTAGGGAACCCACTGCTTAAGCCTCAATAAAGCTTGCCTTG
AGTGCTTCAAGTAGTGTGTGCCCGTCTGTTGTGTGACTCTGGTAACTAGAGATCCCTCAGACCCTTTTAG
TCAGTGTGGAAAATCTCTAGCAGTGGCGCCCGAACAGGGACTTGAAAGCGAAAGGGAAACCAGAGGAGCT
CTCTCGACGCAGGACTCGGCTTGCTGAAGCGCGCACGGCAAGAGGCGAGGGGCGGCGACTGGTGAGTACG
CCAAAAATTTTGACTAGCGGAGGCTAGAAGGAGAGAGATGGGTGCGAGAGCGTCAGTATTAAGCGGGGGA
GAATTAGATCGCGATGGGAAAAAATTCGGTTAAGGCCAGGGGGAAAGAAAAAATATAAATTAAAACATAT
AGTATGGGCAAGCAGGGAGCTAGAACGATTCGCAGTTAATCCTGGCCTGTTAGAAACATCAGAAGGCTGT
AGACAAATACTGGGACAGCTACAACCATCCCTTCAGACAGGATCAGAAGAACTTAGATCATTATATAATA
CAGTAGCAACCCTCTATTGTGTGCATCAAAGGATAGAGATAAAAGACACCAAGGAAGCTTTAGACAAGAT
AGAGGAAGAGCAAAACAAAAGTAAGACCACCGCACAGCAAGCGGCCGCTGATCTTCAGACCTGGAGGAGG
AGATATGAGGGACAATTGGAGAAGTGAATTATATAAATATAAAGTAGTAAAAATTGAACCATTAGGAGTA
GCACCCACCAAGGCAAAGAGAAGAGTGGTGCAGAGAGAAAAAAGAGCAGTGGGAATAGGAGCTTTGTTCC
TTGGGTTCTTGGGAGCAGCAGGAAGCACTATGGGCGCAGCGTCAATGACGCTGACGGTACAGGCCAGACA
ATTATTGTCTGGTATAGTGCAGCAGCAGAACAATTTGCTGAGGGCTATTGAGGCGCAACAGCATCTGTTG
CAACTCACAGTCTGGGGCATCAAGCAGCTCCAGGCAAGAATCCTGGCTGTGGAAAGATACCTAAAGGATC
AACAGCTCCTGGGGATTTGGGGTTGCTCTGGAAAACTCATTTGCACCACTGCTGTGCCTTGGAATGCTAG
TTGGAGTAATAAATCTCTGGAACAGATTTGGAATCACACGACCTGGATGGAGTGGGACAGAGAAATTAAC
AATTACACAAGCTTAATACACTCCTTAATTGAAGAATCGCAAAACCAGCAAGAAAAGAATGAACAAGAAT
TATTGGAATTAGATAAATGGGCAAGTTTGTGGAATTGGTTTAACATAACAAATTGGCTGTGGTATATAAA
ATTATTCATAATGATAGTAGGAGGCTTGGTAGGTTTAAGAATAGTTTTTGCTGTACTTTCTATAGTGAAT
AGAGTTAGGCAGGGATATTCACCATTATCGTTTCAGACCCACCTCCCAACCCCGAGGGGACCCAGAGAGG
GCCTATTTCCCATGATTCCTTCATATTTGCATATACGATACAAGGCTGTTAGAGAGATAATTAGAATTAA
TTTGACTGTAAACACAAAGATATTAGTACAAAATACGTGACGTAGAAAGTAATAATTTCTTGGGTAGTTT
GCAGTTTTAAAATTATGTTTTAAAATGGACTATCATATGCTTACCGTAACTTGAAAGTATTTCGATTTCT
TGGCTTTATATATCTTGTGGAAAGGACGAAACACCGAATGAGACAATACAGGAAGGGTTTTAGAGCTAGA
AATAGCAAGTTAAAATAAGGCTAGTCCGTTATCAACTTGAAAAAGTGGCACCGAGTCGGTGCTTTTTTAA
GCTTGGCGTAACTAGATCTTGAGACAAATGGCAGTATTCATCCACAATTTTAAAAGAAAAGGGGGGATTG
GGGGGTACAGTGCAGGGGAAAGAATAGTAGACATAATAGCAACAGACATACAAACTAAAGAATTACAAAA
ACAAATTACAAAAATTCAAAATTTTCGGGTTTATTACAGGGACAGCAGAGATCCACTTTGGCGCCGGCTC
GAGGGGG
