>Addgene plasmid #77754 | NPR2 gRNA (BRDN0001147043) | depositor partial sequence | sequence record 145214 | Target Sequence
AATGAGACAATACAGGAAGG
