>Addgene plasmid #77754 | NPR2 gRNA (BRDN0001147043) | addgene partial sequence | sequence record 188353 | hU6-F
TAGAAAGTAATAATTTCTTGGGTAGTTTGCAGTTTTAAAATTATGTTTTAAAATGGACTATCATATGCTT
ACCGTAACTTGAAAGTATTTCGATTTCTTGGCTTTATATATCTTGTGGAAAGGACGAAACACCGAATGAG
ACAATACAGGAAGGGTTTTAGAGCTAGAAATAGCAAGTTAAAATAAGGCTAGTCCGTTATCAACTTGAAA
AAGTGGCACCGAGTCGGTGCTTTTTTAAGCTTGGCGTAACTAGATCTTGAGACAAATGGCAGTATTCATC
CACAATTTTAAAAGAAAAGGGGGGATTGGGGGGTACAGTGCAGGGGAAAGAATAGTAGACATAATAGCAA
CAGACATACAAACTAAAGAATTACAAAAACAAATTACAAAAATTCAAAATTTTCGGGTTTATTACAGGGA
CAGCAGAGATCCACTTTGGCGCCGGCTCGAGGGGGCCCGGGTGCAAAGATGGATAAAGTTTTAAACAGAG
AGGAATCTTTGCAGCTAATGGACCTTCTAGGTCTTGAAAGGAGTGGGAATTGGCTCCGGTGCCCGTCAGT
GGGCAGAGCG
